>Addgene plasmid #53505 | pUAST YFP Rab39 DN | addgene partial sequence | sequence record 87547 | EGFP-C 5'-CATGGTCCTGCTGGAGTTCGTG-3'
GACGAGCTGTACAAGTCCGGACTCAGATCTCGAGCTCAAGCTTCGAATTCTGCAGTCGACGGTACCGCGG
GCCCGGGATCATCAACAAGTTTGTACAAAAAAGCAGGCTTAATGGTGGAACCCATTTTCGAGTATCAATT
TCGACTGATTTTAATCGGCGACAGCACCGTGGGCAAGAACTCGCTGCTCAAATTCTTCACAGACGGCAAA
TTCGCCGAGTTGTCCGATCCCACAGTTGGCGTCGACTTCTTTGCCCGCCTCATCGAAATGAAGGACGGCA
CACAGATCAAGCTCCAGCTGTGGGACACTGCTGGCCAAGAGCGCTTCCGTTCGATCACCAAGTCCTACTA
CCGGAACTCGGTTGGCGTGCTGCTGGTCTACGACATATCGAATCACGCCAGCTTCGAGCACATACCGCTG
TGGATGATGGAGGCACAGCGTCACATTGAGCCCCACCGCCCCGTTTTCGCATTGGTCGGCTGCAAACTGG
ACCTCATCAATGCGGGCGGACACCGGGAGGTGACCACAGAGGAGGCACAAAAATTTGCCAAACAGCACGG
TCTGCATTTCGTTGAGACATCGGCCCGGTCTGGTGCCAATGTGGAGGAGGCATTTCGCATGGTCACCCAG
GAGGTGTACGCCCGCATTCGATCCGGCGAATATAAGGCGGAGGATGGATGGGACGGCATCAAGTCTGGCT
TTTCGCGACCCAATAGTCTGGACTTTAATCTCGTCGTAGCAGAGCCGGAAAAGTCATCATGTTGTTGAAA
CCCAGCTTTCTTGTACAAAGTGGTTGATGATCCTCTAGAGGATCTTTGTGAAGGAACCTTACTTCTGTGG
TGTGACATAATTGGACAAACTACCTACAGAGATTTAAAGCTCTAAGGTAA
