[The description below was written by a language model from this plasmid's Addgene catalogue record.]
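Description:
pUAST YFP Rab39 DN is a Drosophila expression plasmid built on the pUAST backbone, the standard vector for GAL4/UAS-driven transgene expression in flies. It is propagated in E. coli under ampicillin selection; the copy number is not recorded. No feature table accompanies the entry, so individual backbone elements are not itemised. pUAST vectors generally carry GAL4-responsive UAS sites upstream of a minimal promoter, an SV40 polyadenylation region (consistent with the SV40pA reverse sequencing primer listed), and P-element ends with a mini-white eye-colour marker for germline transformation.

The insert is Drosophila melanogaster Rab39 (CG12156), a small GTPase of the Rab family, carrying the S23N substitution. The "DN" in the name indicates a dominant-negative form. Serine-to-asparagine changes at this conserved position in the nucleotide-binding motif of Rab proteins typically favour the GDP-bound, inactive state and interfere with the endogenous protein's activation. YFP is fused to the N terminus and is supplied by the backbone, with the Rab39 coding sequence introduced by Gateway recombination. N-terminal tagging leaves the C terminus free, which matters for Rabs because their C-terminal prenylation is needed for membrane association.

The promoter is recorded as GAL4-dependent, so the fusion is silent until combined with a GAL4 driver, giving tissue- or stage-specific control. The plasmid belongs to a systematic collection of tagged fly Rab variants. It is suited to generating transgenic lines, or to co-transfecting insect cells with a GAL4 source, to visualise the localisation of inactive Rab39 and to disrupt Rab39-dependent membrane trafficking in chosen cells.
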