Addgene plasmid #53505: pUAST YFP Rab39 DN
Depositing lab: Matthew Scott. Depositing organization: Stanford University. Publication: Thirty-one flavors of Drosophila rab proteins. Zhang J, Schulze KL, Hiesinger PR, Suyama K, Wang S, Fish M, Acar M, Hoskins RA, Bellen HJ, Scott MP. Genetics. 2007 Jun;176(2):1307-22. Epub 2007 Apr 3. 10.1534/genetics.106.066761 PubMed 17409086.
Backbone
  Vector backbone: pUAST
  Vector type: Insect Expression
Growth in bacteria
  Bacterial resistance: Ampicillin, 100 μg/mL
  Growth temperature: 37°C
  Growth strain: DH5alpha
  Copy number: Unknown
Gene/Insert
  Gene/Insert name: Rab39
  Species: D. melanogaster (fly)
  Mutation: S23N
  Entrez Gene: Rab39 (a.k.a. Dmel_CG12156, AAF46271, CG12156, DmRab39, Dmel\CG12156, rab39)
  Promoter: GAL4
  Tag / fusion protein: YFP (N terminal on backbone)
  Cloning method: Gateway Cloning
  Sequencing primers: 5′ EGFP-C; 3′ SV40pA-R
Terms and licenses: Academic/Nonprofit Terms; Industry Terms: Not Available to Industry
How to cite: pUAST YFP Rab39 DN was a gift from Matthew Scott (Addgene plasmid # 53505 ; http://n2t.net/addgene:53505 ; RRID:Addgene_53505)
